>Addgene plasmid #54660 | mAmetrine-C1 | addgene full sequence | sequence record 313631 | Addgene NGS Result
AATAGTAATCAATTACGGGGTCATTAGTTCATAGCCCATATATGGAGTTCCGCGTTACATAACTTACGGT
AAATGGCCCGCCTGGCTGACCGCCCAACGACCCCCGCCCATTGACGTCAATAATGACGTATGTTCCCATA
GTAACGCCAATAGGGACTTTCCATTGACGTCAATGGGTGGAGTATTTACGGTAAACTGCCCACTTGGCAG
TACATCAAGTGTATCATATGCCAAGTACGCCCCCTATTGACGTCAATGACGGTAAATGGCCCGCCTGGCA
TTATGCCCAGTACATGACCTTATGGGACTTTCCTACTTGGCAGTACATCTACGTATTAGTCATCGCTATT
ACCATGGTGATGCGGTTTTGGCAGTACATCAATGGGCGTGGATAGCGGTTTGACTCACGGGGATTTCCAA
GTCTCCACCCCATTGACGTCAATGGGAGTTTGTTTTGGCACCAAAATCAACGGGACTTTCCAAAATGTCG
TAACAACTCCGCCCCATTGACGCAAATGGGCGGTAGGCGTGTACGGTGGGAGGTCTATATAAGCAGAGCT
GGTTTAGTGAACCGTCAGATCCGCTAGCGCTACCGGTCGCCACCATGGTGAGCAAGGGCGAGGAGCTGTT
CACCGGGGTGGTGCCCATCCTGGTCGAGCTGGACGGCGACGTAAACGGCCACAAGTTCAGCGTGCGCGGC
GAGGGCGAGGGCGATGCCACCAACGGCAAGCTGACCCTGAAGTTCATCTGCACCTCCGGCAAGCTGCCCG
TGCCCTGGCCCACCCTCGTGACCACCCTGTCTTACGGCGTGCAGTGCTTCGCCCGCTACCCCGACCACAT
GAAGCAGCACGACTTCTTCAAGTCCGCCATGCCCGAAGGCTACGTCCAGGAGCGCACCATCTCCTTCAAG
GACGACGGCAGCTACAGGACCCGCGCCGAGGTGAAGTTCGAGGGCGACACCCTGGTGAACCGCATCGAGC
TGAAGGGCATCGACTTCAAGGAGGACGGCAACATCCTGGGGCACAAGCTGGAGTACAACATGAACGTGTG
GGACGCGTATATCACGGCCGACAAGCAGAAGAACGGCATCAAAGCGAACTTCAAGATCGAGCACAACGTC
GAGGACGGCGGCGTGCAGCTCGCCGACGCGTACCAGCAGAACACCCCCATCGGCGACGGCTCCGTGCTGC
TGCCTGACAACCACTACCTGAGCTTCCAGAGCAAGCTGTTCAAAGACCCCAACGAGCAGCGCGATCACAT
GGTCCTGCTGGAGTTCGTTACCGCCGCCGGGATCACTCCCGGCATGGACGAGCTGTACAAGTCCGGACTC
AGATCTCGAGCTCAAGCTTCGAATTCTGCAGTCGACGGTACCGCGGGCCCGGGATCCACCGGATCTAGAT
AACTGATCATAATCAGCCATACCACATTTGTAGAGGTTTTACTTGCTTTAAAAAACCTCCCACACCTCCC
CCTGAACCTGAAACATAAAATGAATGCAATTGTTGTTGTTAACTTGTTTATTGCAGCTTATAATGGTTAC
AAATAAAGCAATAGCATCACAAATTTCACAAATAAAGCATTTTTTTCACTGCATTCTAGTTGTGGTTTGT
CCAAACTCATCAATGTATCTTAACGCGTAAATTGTAAGCGTTAATATTTTGTTAAAATTCGCGTTAAATT
TTTGTTAAATCAGCTCATTTTTTAACCAATAGGCCGAAATCGGCAAAATCCCTTATAAATCAAAAGAATA
GACCGAGATAGGGT
[37 nt withheld, positions 1765-1801]
AAAGAACGTGGACTCCAACGTCAAAGG
[49 nt withheld, positions 1829-1877]
T
[91 nt withheld, positions 1879-1969]
G
[124 nt withheld, positions 1971-2094]
CAGGTGGCACTTTTCGGGGAAATGTGCGCGGAACCCCTATTTGTTTATTTTTCTAAATACATTCAAATAT
GTATCCGCTCATGAGACAATAACCCTGATAAATGCTTCAATAATATTGAAAAAGGAAGAGTCCTGAGGCG
GAAAGAACCAGCTGTGGAATGTGTGTCAGTTAGGGTGTGGAAAGTCCCCAGGCTCCCCAGCAGGCAGAAG
TATGCAAAGCATGCATCTCAATTAGTCAGCAACCAGGTGTGGAAAGTCCCCAGGCTCCCCAGCAGGCAGA
AGTATGCAAAGCATGCATCTCAATTAGTCAGCAACCATAGTCCCGCCCCTAACTCCGCCCATCCCGCCCC
TAACTCCGCCCAGTTCCGCCCATTCTCCGCCCCATGGCTGACTAATTTTTTTTATTTATGCAGAGGCCGA
GGCCGCCTCGGCCTCTGAGCTATTCCAGAAGTAGTGAGGAGGCTTTTTTGGAGGCCTAGGCTTTTGCAAA
GATCGATCAAGAGACAGGATGAGGATCGTTTCGCATGATTGAACAAGATGGATTGCACGCAGGTTCTCCG
GCCGCTTGGGTGGAGAGGCTATTCGGCTATGACTGGGCACAACAGACAATCGGCTGCTCTGATGCCGCCG
TGTTCCGGCTGTCAGCGCAGGGGCGCCCGGTTCTTTTTGTCAAGACCGACCTGTCCGGTGCCCTGAATGA
ACTGCAAGACGAGGCAGCGCGGCTATCGTGGCTGGCCACGACGGGCGTTCCTTGCGCAGCTGTGCTCGAC
GTTGTCACTGAAGCGGGAAGGGACTGGCTGCTATTGGGCGAAGTGCCGGGGCAGGATCTCCTGTCATCTC
ACCTTGCTCCTGCCGAGAAAGTATCCATCATGGCTGATGCAATGCGGCGGCTGCATACGCTTGATCCGGC
TACCTGCCCATTCGACCACCAAGCGAAACATCGCATCGAGCGAGCACGTACTCGGATGGAAGCCGGTCTT
GTCGATCAGGATGATCTGGACGAAGAGCATCAGGGGCTCGCGCCAGCCGAACTGTTCGCCAGGCTCAAGG
CGAGCATGCCCGACGGCGAGGATCTCGTCGTGACCCATGGCGATGCCTGCTTGCCGAATATCATGGTGGA
AAATGGCCGCTTTTCTGGATTCATCGACTGTGGCCGGCTGGGTGTGGCGGACCGCTATCAGGACATAGCG
TTGGCTACCCGTGATATTGCTGAAGAGCTTGGCGGCGAATGGGCTGACCGCTTCCTCGTGCTTTACGGTA
TCGCCGCTCCCGATTCGCAGCGCATCGCCTTCTATCGCCTTCTTGACGAGTTCTTCTGAGCGGGACTCTG
GGGTTCGAAATGACCGACCAAGCGACGCCCAACCTGCCATCACGAGATTTCGATTCCACCGCCGCCTTCT
ATGAAAGGTTGGGCTTCGGAATCGTTTTCCGGGACGCCGGCTGGATGATCCTCCAGCGCGGGGATCTCAT
GCTGGAGTTCTTCGCCCACCCTAGGGGGAGGCTAACTGAAACACGGAAGGAGACAATACCGGAAGGAACC
CGCGCTATGACGGCAATAAAAAGACAGAATAAAACGCACGGTGTTGGGTCGTTTGTTCATAAACGCGGGG
TTCGGTCCCAGGGCTGGCACTCTGTCGATACCCCACCGAGACCCCATTGGGGCCAATACGCCCGCGTTTC
TTCCTTTTCCCCACCCCACCCCCCAAGTTCGGGTGAAGGCCCAGGGCTCGCAGCCAACGTCGGGGCGGCA
GGCCCTGCCATAGCCTCAGGTTACTCATATATACTTTAGATTGATTTAAAACTTCATTTTTAATTTAAAA
GGATCTAGGTGAAGATCCTTTTTGATAATCTCATGACCAAAATCCCTTAACGTGAGTTTTCGTTCCACTG
AGCGTCAGACCCCGTAGAAAAGATCAAAGGATCTTCTTGAGATCCTTTTTTTCTGCGCGTAATCTGCTGC
TTGCAAACAAAAAAACCACCGCTACCAGCGGTGGTTTGTTTGCCGGATCAAGAGCTACCAACTCTTTTTC
CGAAGGTAACTGGCTTCAGCAGAGCGCAGATACCAAATACTGTTCTTCTAGTGTAGCCGTAGTTAGGCCA
CCACTTCAAGAACTCTGTAGCACCGCCTACATACCTCGCTCTGCTAATCCTGTTACCAGTGGCTGCTGCC
AGTGGCGATAAGTCGTGTCTTACCGGGTTGGACTCAAGACGATAGTTACCGGATAAGGCGCAGCGGTCGG
GCTGAACGGGGGGTTCGTGCACACAGCCCAGCTTGGAGCGAACGACCTACACCGAACTGAGATACCTACA
GCGTGAGCTATGAGAAAGCGCCACGCTTCCCGAAGGGAGAAAGGCGGACAGGTATCCGGTAAGCGGCAGG
GTCGGAACAGGAGAGCGCACGAGGGAGCTTCCAGGGGGAAACGCCTGGTATCTTTATAGTCCTGTCGGGT
TTCGCCACCTCTGACTTGAGCGTCGATTTTTGTGATGCTCGTCAGGGGGGCGGAGCCTATGGAAAAACGC
CAGCAACGCGGCCTTTTTACGGTTCCTGGCCTTTTGCTGGCCTTTTGCTCACATGTTCTTTCCTGCGTTA
TCCCCTGATTCTGTGGATAACCGTATTACCGCCATGCATTAGTTATT
Features (pLannotate 1.2.2; 14 found; start..end, strand, type, name):
     53..356     +  enhancer       CMV enhancer: human cytomegalovirus immediate early enhancer
    357..560     +  promoter       CMV promoter: human cytomegalovirus (CMV) immediate early promoter
    605..1321    +  CDS            mAmetrine: mAmetrine is a basic (constitutively fluorescent) long stokes shift fluorescent protein published in 2008, derived from Aequorea victoria. It is reported to be a very rapidly-maturing monomer with moderate acid sensitivity.
   1322..1387    +  misc_feature   MCS: multiple cloning site
   1404..1488    +  CDS            large T antigen (fragment): large T antigen from SV40 (simian virus 40)
   1511..1632    +  polyA_signal   SV40 poly(A) signal: SV40 polyadenylation signal
   1666..2094    -  rep_origin     f1 ori (sequence partly withheld): f1 bacteriophage origin of replication; arrow indicates direction of (+) strand synthesis
   2121..2225    +  promoter       AmpR promoter: bla
   2227..2584    +  promoter       SV40 promoter: SV40 enhancer and early promoter
   2619..3413    +  CDS            NeoR/KanR: aminoglycoside phosphotransferase from Tn5; aph(3')-II (or nptII); confers resistance to neomycin, kanamycin, and G418 (Geneticin®)
   3434..3586    +  CDS            ble (fragment): BLE_KLEPN - Experimental evidence at protein level: Swiss-Prot protein existence level 1. Binding protein with a strong affinity to the bleomycin family of antibiotics. Binds to CL990; an antimitotic-antibiotic compound. From Klebsiella pneumoniae.
   3645..3692    +  polyA_signal   HSV TK poly(A) signal: herpes simplex virus thymidine kinase polyadenylation signal (Cole and Stacy, 1985)
   3783..3799    -  polyA_signal   bGH poly(A) signal (fragment): bovine growth hormone polyadenylation signal
   4021..4609    +  rep_origin     ori: high-copy-number ColE1/pMB1/pBR322/pUC origin of replication
