[The description below was written by a language model from this plasmid's Addgene catalogue record and pLannotate feature annotations shown in this document.]
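Description:
mAmetrine-C1 is an empty mammalian expression backbone of the "C1" cloning-vector type, designed for making fusions in which the fluorescent protein mAmetrine sits at the N terminus of a protein of interest. The catalogue lists it at about 4.75 kb, and the sequenced record is 4,731 nt. It carries no insert. In bacteria it replicates from a high-copy ColE1/pUC-type origin and is selected with kanamycin. An f1 bacteriophage origin is also present, which in principle allows single-stranded DNA production.

The expression cassette consists of the human cytomegalovirus immediate-early enhancer and promoter driving the mAmetrine coding sequence, followed directly by a multiple cloning site and an SV40 polyadenylation signal. A gene cloned in frame into the multiple cloning site is therefore expressed as an mAmetrine-tagged fusion. mAmetrine is a monomeric, rapidly maturing, Aequorea victoria-derived fluorescent protein with a long Stokes shift; the record gives excitation at 406 nm and emission at 526 nm. A single NeoR/KanR (Tn5 aminoglycoside phosphotransferase) gene serves both hosts: a bacterial bla-type promoter drives it for kanamycin resistance, and the SV40 enhancer/early promoter drives it for G418 selection of stably transfected mammalian cells, with an HSV TK polyadenylation signal downstream. The short large T antigen, ble and bGH poly(A) fragments in the annotation appear to be partial matches to backbone sequence rather than functional elements.

The construct is typically used to tag proteins for localization imaging in mammalian cells. The associated publication concerns fluorescent protein FRET pairs for ratiometric imaging of dual biosensors, a setting where mAmetrine's large Stokes shift is useful.
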