Addgene plasmid #54660: mAmetrine-C1
Purpose: (Empty Backbone) Localization: C1 Cloning Vector, Excitation: 406, Emission: 526
Depositing lab: Robert Campbell & Michael Davidson. Depositing organization: Florida State University, Tallahassee. Publication: Fluorescent protein FRET pairs for ratiometric imaging of dual biosensors. Ai HW, Hazelwood KL, Davidson MW, Campbell RE. Nat Methods. 2008 May;5(5):401-3. doi: 10.1038/nmeth.1207. PubMed 18425137.
Backbone
  Vector backbone: mAmetrine-C1
  Backbone size (bp): 4750
  Vector type: Mammalian Expression
  Selectable markers: Neomycin (select with G418)
  Tag / fusion protein: mAmetrine (N terminal on backbone)
Growth in bacteria
  Bacterial resistance: Kanamycin, 50 μg/mL
  Growth temperature: 37°C
  Growth strain: DH5alpha
  Copy number: High Copy
Gene/Insert
  Gene/Insert name: None
  Tag / fusion protein: mAmetrine (N terminal on backbone)
Terms and licenses: Academic/Nonprofit Terms; Industry Terms
Depositor comments: . Excitation = 406; Emission = 526
How to cite: mAmetrine-C1 was a gift from Robert Campbell & Michael Davidson (Addgene plasmid # 54660 ; http://n2t.net/addgene:54660 ; RRID:Addgene_54660)
