>Addgene plasmid #54660 | mAmetrine-C1 | addgene partial sequence | sequence record 90705 | CMV-F 5'-CGCAAATGGGCGGTAGGCGTG-3'
TAGCAGAGCTGGTTTAGTGAACCGTCAGATCCGCTAGCGCTACCGGTCGCCACCATGGTGAGCAAGGGCG
AGGAGCTGTTCACCGGGGTGGTGCCCATCCTGGTCGAGCTGGACGGCGACGTAAACGGCCACAAGTTCAG
CGTGCGCGGCGAGGGCGAGGGCGATGCCACCAACGGCAAGCTGACCCTGAAGTTCATCTGCACCTCCGGC
AAGCTGCCCGTGCCCTGGCCCACCCTCGTGACCACCCTGTCTTACGGCGTGCAGTGCTTCGCCCGCTACC
CCGACCACATGAAGCAGCACGACTTCTTCAAGTCCGCCATGCCCGAAGGCTACGTCCAGGAGCGCACCAT
CTCCTTCAAGGACGACGGCAGCTACAGGACCCGCGCCGAGGTGAAGTTCGAGGGCGACACCCTGGTGAAC
CGCATCGAGCTGAAGGGCATCGACTTCAAGGAGGACGGCAACATCCTGGGGCACAAGCTGGAGTACAACA
TGAACGTGTGGGACGCGTATATCACGGCCGACAAGCAGAAGAACGGCATCAAAGCGAACTTCAAGATCGA
GCACAACGTCGAGGACGGCGGCGTGCAGCTCGCCGACGCGTACCAGCAGAACACCCCCATCGGCGACGGC
TCCGTGCTGCTGCCTGACAACCACTACCTGAGCTTCCAGAGCAAGCTGTTCAAAGACCCCAACGAGCAGC
GCGATCACATGGTCCTGCTGGAGTTCGTTACCGCCGCCGGGATCACTCCCGGCATGGACGAGCTGTACAA
GTCCGGACTCAGATCTCGAGCTCAAGCTTCGAATTCTGCAGTCGACGGTACCGCGGGCCCGGGATCCACC
GGATCTAGATA
